>Addgene plasmid #159947 | AAV-Synapsin-YPET-3XNLS-optoNES-WPRE | addgene full sequence | sequence record 315062 | Addgene NGS Result
CCTGCAGGCAGCTGCGCGCTCGCTCGCTCACTGAGGCCGCCCGGGCGTCGGGCGACCTTTGGTCGCCCGG
CCTCAGTGAGCGAGCGAGCGCGCAGAGAGGGAGTGGCCAACTCCATCACTAGGGGTTCCTGCGGCCGCAC
GCGTGTGTCTAGACTGCAGAGGGCCCTGCGTATGAGTGCAAGTGGGTTTTAGGACCAGGATGAGGCGGGG
TGGGGGTGCCTACCTGACGACCGACCCCGACCCACTGGACAAGCACCCAACCCCCATTCCCCAAATTGCG
CATCCCCTATCAGAGAGGGGGAGGGGAAACAGGATGCGGCGAGGCGCGTGCGCACTGCCAGCTTCAGCAC
CGCGGACAGTGCCTTCGCCCCCGCCTGGCGGCGCGCGCCACCGCCGCCTCAGCACTGAAGGCGCGCTGAC
GTCACTCGCCGGTCCCCCGCAAACTCCCCTTCCCGGCCACCTTGGTCGCGTCCGCGCCGCCGCCGGCCCA
GCCGGACCGCACCACGCGAGGCGCGAGATAGGGGGGCACGGGCGCGACCATCTGCGCTGCGGCGCCGGCG
ACTCAGCGCTGCCTCAGTCTGCGGTGGGCAGCGGAGGAGTCGTGTCGTGCCTGAGAGCGCAGTCGAGAAG
GTACAGCTAGCGCTACCGGTCGCCACCATGGTGAGCAAGGGCGAGGAGCTGTTCACCGGGGTGGTGCCCA
TCCTGGTCGAGCTGGACGGCGACGTAAACGGCCACAAGTTCAGCGTGTCCGGCGAGGGCGAGGGCGATGC
CACCTACGGCAAGCTGACCCTGAAGCTTCTATGCACCACCGGCAAGCTGCCCGTGCCCTGGCCCACCCTC
GTGACCACCCTGGGCTACGGCCTGCAGTGCTTCGCCCGCTACCCCGACCACATGAAGCAGCACGACTTCT
TCAAGTCCGCCATGCCCGAAGGCTACGTCCAGGAGCGCACCATCTTCTTCAAGGACGACGGCAACTACAA
GACCCGCGCCGAGGTGAAGTTCGAGGGCGACACCCTGGTGAACCGCATCGAGCTGAAGGGCATCGACTTC
AAGGAGGACGGCAACATCCTGGGGCACAAGCTGGAGTACAACTACAACAGCCACAACGTCTATATCACCG
CCGACAAGCAGAAGAACGGCATCAAGGCCAACTTCAAGATCCGCCACAACATCGAGGACGGCGGCGTGCA
GCTCGCCGACCACTACCAGCAGAACACCCCCATCGGCGACGGCCCCGTGCTGCTGCCCGACAACCACTAC
CTGAGCTACCAGTCCGCCCTGTTCAAAGACCCCAACGAGAAGCGCGATCACATGGTCCTGCTGGAGTTCC
TGACCGCCGCCGGGATCACTGAGGGCATGAACGAGCTGTACAAGTCCGGACTCAGATCCGACCCCAGAAG
AAAGCGCAAGGTGGACCCCAAGAAGAAGCGCAAGGTGGACCCCAAGAAGAAGCGCAGATCTCGAGCTCAA
GCTTCGAATTCACTGGCAACAACACTGGAGAGAATCGAGAAAAACTTCGTCATCACCGACCCTAGACTGC
CCGATAATCCTATCATCTTCGCCTCCGACTCATTTCTCCAGCTCACTGAGTACTCTCGGGAGGAAATTCT
GGGCCGGAATTGCCGGTTCCTCCAGGGACCTGAAACCGATAGAGCCACTGTCCGAAAAATCCGGGATGCC
ATCGACAATCAGACTGAGGTGACCGTCCAGCTCATCAATTACACCAAATCTGGCAAAAAATTCTGGAACC
TGTTCCACCTCCAGCCTATGAGAGATCAGAAGGGCGACGTCCAGTACTTTATTGGCGTCCAGCTGGATGG
AACTGAACATGTGAGGGACGCTGCAGAACGAGAGGGCGTGATGCTCATCAAAAAAACCGCCGAAAACATC
GATGAGCTGCTGAAGGAGCTGGCCGACCTGAACCTGGACTAGGGATCCGCGGCCGCTAGATAACTGAAAT
CAACCTCTGGATTACAAAATTTGTGAAAGATTGACTGGTATTCTTAACTATGTTGCTCCTTTTACGCTAT
GTGGATACGCTGCTTTAATGCCTTTGTATCATGCTATTGCTTCCCGTATGGCCTTCATTTTCTCCTCCTT
GTATAAATCCTGGTTGCTGTCTCTTTATGAGGAGTTGTGGCCCGTTGTCAGGCAACGTGGCGTGGTGTGC
ACTGTGTTTGCTGACGCAACCCCCACTGGTTGGGGCATTGCCACCACCTGTCAGCTCCTTTCCGGGACTT
TCGCTTTCCCCCTCCCTATTGCCACGGCGGAACTCATCGCCGCCTGCCTTGCCCGCTGCTGGACAGGGGC
TCGGCTGTTGGGCACTGACAATTCCGTGGTGTTGTCGGGGAAATCATCGTCCTTTCCTTGGCTGCTCGCC
TATGTTGCCACCTGGATTCTGCGCGGGACGTCCTTCTGCTACGTCCCTTCGGCCCTCAATCCAGCGGACC
TTCCTTCCCGCGGCCTGCTGCCGGCTCTGCGGCCTCTTCCGCGTCTTCGCCTTCGCCCTCAGACGAGTCG
GATCTCCCTTTGGGCCGCCTCCCCGCATCGATTGTACCGCGGGCCCGGGATCTACGGGTGGCATCCCTGT
GACCCCTCCCCAGTGCCTCTCCTGGCCCTGGAAGTTGCCACTCCAGTGCCCACCAGCCTTGTCCTAATAA
AATTAAGTTGCATCATTTTGTCTGACTAGGTGTCCTTCTATAATATTATGGGGTGGAGGGGGGTGGTATG
GAGCAAGGGGCAAGTTGGGAAGACAACCTGTAGGGCCTGCGGGGTCTATTGGGAACCAAGCTGGAGTGCA
GTGGCACAATCTTGGCTCACTGCAATCTCCGCCTCCTGGGTTCAAGCGATTCTCCTGCCTCAGCCTCCCG
AGTTGTTGGGATTCCAGGCATGCATGACCAGGCTCAGCTAATTTTTGTTTTTTTGGTAGAGACGGGGTTT
CACCATATTGGCCAGGCTGGTCTCCAACTCCTAATCTCAGGTGATCTACCCACCTTGGCCTCCCAAATTG
CTGGGATTACAGGCGTGAACCACTGCTCCCTTCCCTGTCCTTCTGATTTTGTAGGTAACCACGTGCGGAC
CGAGCGGCCGCAGGAACCCCTAGTGATGGAGTTGGCCACTCCCTCTCTGCGCGCTCGCTCGCTCACTGAG
GCCGGGCGACCAAAGGTCGCCCGACGCCCGGGCTTTGCCCGGGCGGCCTCAGTGAGCGAGCGAGCGCGCA
GCTGCCTGCAGGGGCGCCTGATGCGGTATTTTCTCCTTACGCATCTGTGCGGTATTTCACACCGCATA
[95 nt withheld, positions 3289-3383]
T
[46 nt withheld, positions 3385-3430]
C
[141 nt withheld, positions 3432-3572]
CCTTTGACGTTGGAGTCCACGTTCTTT
[37 nt withheld, positions 3600-3636]
ACTCTATCTCGGGCTATTCTTTTGATTTATAAGGGATTTTGCCGATTTCGGTCTATTGGTTAAAAAATGA
GCTGATTTAACAAAAATTTAACGCGAATTTTAACAAAATATTAACGTTTACAATTTTATGGTGCACTCTC
AGTACAATCTGCTCTGATGCCGCATAGTTAAGCCAGCCCCGACACCCGCCAACACCCGCTGACGCGCCCT
GACGGGCTTGTCTGCTCCCGGCATCCGCTTACAGACAAGCTGTGACCGTCTCCGGGAGCTGCATGTGTCA
GAGGTTTTCACCGTCATCACCGAAACGCGCGAGACGAAAGGGCCTCGTGATACGCCTATTTTTATAGGTT
AATGTCATGATAATAATGGTTTCTTAGACGTCAGGTGGCACTTTTCGGGGAAATGTGCGCGGAACCCCTA
TTTGTTTATTTTTCTAAATACATTCAAATATGTATCCGCTCATGAGACAATAACCCTGATAAATGCTTCA
ATAATATTGAAAAAGGAAGAGTATGAGTATTCAACATTTCCGTGTCGCCCTTATTCCCTTTTTTGCGGCA
TTTTGCCTTCCTGTTTTTGCTCACCCAGAAACGCTGGTGAAAGTAAAAGATGCTGAAGATCAGTTGGGTG
CACGAGTGGGTTACATCGAACTGGATCTCAACAGCGGTAAGATCCTTGAGAGTTTTCGCCCCGAAGAACG
TTTTCCAATGATGAGCACTTTTAAAGTTCTGCTATGTGGCGCGGTATTATCCCGTATTGACGCCGGGCAA
GAGCAACTCGGTCGCCGCATACACTATTCTCAGAATGACTTGGTTGAGTACTCACCAGTCACAGAAAAGC
ATCTTACGGATGGCATGACAGTAAGAGAATTATGCAGTGCTGCCATAACCATGAGTGATAACACTGCGGC
CAACTTACTTCTGACAACGATCGGAGGACCGAAGGAGCTAACCGCTTTTTTGCACAACATGGGGGATCAT
GTAACTCGCCTTGATCGTTGGGAACCGGAGCTGAATGAAGCCATACCAAACGACGAGCGTGACACCACGA
TGCCTGTAGCAATGGCAACAACGTTGCGCAAACTATTAACTGGCGAACTACTTACTCTAGCTTCCCGGCA
ACAATTAATAGACTGGATGGAGGCGGATAAAGTTGCAGGACCACTTCTGCGCTCGGCCCTTCCGGCTGGC
TGGTTTATTGCTGATAAATCTGGAGCCGGTGAGCGTGGGTCTCGCGGTATCATTGCAGCACTGGGGCCAG
ATGGTAAGCCCTCCCGTATCGTAGTTATCTACACGACGGGGAGTCAGGCAACTATGGATGAACGAAATAG
ACAGATCGCTGAGATAGGTGCCTCACTGATTAAGCATTGGTAACTGTCAGACCAAGTTTACTCATATATA
CTTTAGATTGATTTAAAACTTCATTTTTAATTTAAAAGGATCTAGGTGAAGATCCTTTTTGATAATCTCA
TGACCAAAATCCCTTAACGTGAGTTTTCGTTCCACTGAGCGTCAGACCCCGTAGAAAAGATCAAAGGATC
TTCTTGAGATCCTTTTTTTCTGCGCGTAATCTGCTGCTTGCAAACAAAAAAACCACCGCTACCAGCGGTG
GTTTGTTTGCCGGATCAAGAGCTACCAACTCTTTTTCCGAAGGTAACTGGCTTCAGCAGAGCGCAGATAC
CAAATACTGTTCTTCTAGTGTAGCCGTAGTTAGGCCACCACTTCAAGAACTCTGTAGCACCGCCTACATA
CCTCGCTCTGCTAATCCTGTTACCAGTGGCTGCTGCCAGTGGCGATAAGTCGTGTCTTACCGGGTTGGAC
TCAAGACGATAGTTACCGGATAAGGCGCAGCGGTCGGGCTGAACGGGGGGTTCGTGCACACAGCCCAGCT
TGGAGCGAACGACCTACACCGAACTGAGATACCTACAGCGTGAGCTATGAGAAAGCGCCACGCTTCCCGA
AGGGAGAAAGGCGGACAGGTATCCGGTAAGCGGCAGGGTCGGAACAGGAGAGCGCACGAGGGAGCTTCCA
GGGGGAAACGCCTGGTATCTTTATAGTCCTGTCGGGTTTCGCCACCTCTGACTTGAGCGTCGATTTTTGT
GATGCTCGTCAGGGGGGCGGAGCCTATGGAAAAACGCCAGCAACGCGGCCTTTTTACGGTTCCTGGCCTT
TTGCTGGCCTTTTGCTCACATGT
Features (pLannotate 1.2.2; 17 found; start..end, strand, type, name):
     12..39      +  repeat_region  AAV2 ITR (fragment): inverted terminal repeat of adeno-associated virus serotype 2 inverted
     68..95      +  repeat_region  AAV2 ITR (fragment): inverted terminal repeat of adeno-associated virus serotype 2 inverted
    175..622     +  promoter       hSyn promoter: human synapsin I promoter; confers neuron-specific expression (Kügler et al., 2003)
    658..1374    +  CDS            YPet: YPet is a basic (constitutively fluorescent) yellow fluorescent protein published in 2005, derived from Aequorea victoria. It has moderate acid sensitivity.
   1456..1481    +  misc_feature   MCS (fragment): multiple cloning site
   1504..1821    +  CDS            miniSOG: miniSOG is a basic (constitutively fluorescent) cyan fluorescent protein published in 2011, derived from Arabidopsis thaliana. It requires the cofactor flavin for fluorescence.
   1958..2546    +  misc_feature   WPRE: woodchuck hepatitis virus posttranscriptional regulatory element
   2554..2572    +  misc_feature   MCS (fragment): multiple cloning site
   2576..3052    +  polyA_signal   hGH poly(A) signal: human growth hormone polyadenylation signal
   3092..3232    +  repeat_region  AAV2 ITR: inverted terminal repeat of adeno-associated virus serotype 2 inverted
   3237..3288    -  misc_feature   bom (fragment): basis of mobility region from pBR322
   3307..3762    +  rep_origin     f1 ori (sequence partly withheld): f1 bacteriophage origin of replication; arrow indicates direction of (+) strand synthesis
   3763..3812    -  misc_feature   bom (fragment): basis of mobility region from pBR322
   3914..3949    -  CDS            rop (fragment): Rop protein, which maintains plasmids at low copy number; rop
   4044..4148    +  promoter       AmpR promoter: bla
   4149..5009    +  CDS            AmpR: β-lactamase; bla; confers resistance to ampicillin, carbenicillin, and related antibiotics
   5180..5768    +  rep_origin     ori: high-copy-number ColE1/pMB1/pBR322/pUC origin of replication
