[The description below was written by a language model from this plasmid's Addgene catalogue record and pLannotate feature annotations shown in this document.]
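Description:
AAV-Synapsin-YPET-3XNLS-optoNES-WPRE is an adeno-associated virus transfer plasmid for neuron-targeted mammalian expression of a light-controlled nuclear export reporter. The sequenced record is about 5.8 kb. It is propagated in E. coli through a high-copy ColE1/pUC-type origin with ampicillin selection (AmpR under its own bla promoter), and the backbone also carries an f1 phage origin. The expression cassette is bounded by AAV2 inverted terminal repeats, which allow the intervening DNA to be packaged into recombinant AAV particles. The automated annotation detects a full ITR on the 3′ side but only short fragments on the 5′ side, which may simply reflect the difficulty of reading or matching these repeats. A recombination-deficient growth strain is recorded, consistent with the usual need to stabilise ITRs.

Within the ITRs, the human synapsin I promoter confers neuron-specific transcription of a synthetic fusion of roughly 1.25 kb. The fusion begins with the yellow fluorescent protein YPet, followed, according to the construct name, by three nuclear localisation signals and an "optoNES" module. The feature table labels the downstream coding segment as miniSOG, but that protein is itself a LOV2-domain derivative. Given the stated purpose and the associated work on LOV2-based actuators, this hit most likely marks a LOV2 photosensory domain that cages a nuclear export signal rather than genuine miniSOG. The NLS repeats are not annotated separately. A WPRE and the human growth hormone polyadenylation signal follow the coding region to enhance transcript stability and processing. In principle, the NLS copies hold the fluorescent protein in the nucleus in the dark, and illumination exposes the export signal. This shifts the protein to the cytoplasm, giving an optical means of regulating and visualising nuclear export in neurons. The depositor notes that the constructs are modular and were assembled iteratively.
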