Addgene plasmid #159947: AAV-Synapsin-YPET-3XNLS-optoNES-WPRE
Purpose: optical regulation of nuclear export
Depositing lab: Michael Courtney. Depositing organization: Turku Bioscience Centre. Publication: Resonance energy transfer sensitises and monitors in situ switching of LOV2-based optogenetic actuators. Li LL, Klein FM, Li Greci L, Popinigis A, Freudenberg F, Courtney MJ. Nat Commun. 2020 Oct 9;11(1):5107. doi: 10.1038/s41467-020-18816-8. PubMed 33037199.
Backbone
  Vector backbone: AAV
  Backbone size w/o insert (bp): 4543
  Vector type: Mammalian Expression, AAV
Growth in bacteria
  Bacterial resistance: Ampicillin, 100 μg/mL
  Growth temperature: 37°C
  Growth strain: NEB Stable
  Copy number: High Copy
Gene/Insert
  Gene/Insert name: YPET-3XNLS-optoNES
  Species: Synthetic
  Insert size (bp): 1250
  Mutation: synthetic
  Promoter: hSyn1
  Cloning method: Restriction Enzyme; 5′ cloning site multiple; modular (not destroyed); 3′ cloning site multiple; modular (unknown if destroyed)
  Sequencing primers: 5′ 3'Syn-fwd; 3′ WPRE-
Terms and licenses: Academic/Nonprofit Terms; Industry Terms: Not Available to Industry
Depositor comments: Constructs are multipart, modular and generated iteratively.
How to cite: AAV-Synapsin-YPET-3XNLS-optoNES-WPRE was a gift from Michael Courtney (Addgene plasmid # 159947 ; http://n2t.net/addgene:159947 ; RRID:Addgene_159947)
